Addgene plasmid #140223: pSLQ8636 PB-PGK-RR12EE345L-C term (406) dLbCpf1-N intein-pA
Purpose: Constitutive PGK driven expression of leucine zipper with C terminal dCpf1 (Cas12a) 406-split half fused to intein for 3-way split activator
Depositing lab: Stanley Qi. Depositing organization: Stanford University. Publication: Multiple Input Sensing and Signal Integration Using a Split Cas12a System. Kempton HR, Goudy LE, Love KS, Qi LS. Mol Cell. 2020 Jan 30. pii: S1097-2765(20)30037-X. doi: 10.1016/j.molcel.2020.01.016. PubMed 32027839.
Backbone
  Vector backbone: PB
  Vector type: Mammalian Expression
Growth in bacteria
  Bacterial resistance: Ampicillin, 100 μg/mL
  Growth temperature: 37°C
  Growth strain: NEB Stable
  Copy number: High Copy
Gene/Insert
  Gene/Insert name: zipper with dLbCpf1 (Cas12a) C terminal half (406) fused to N-intein
  Species: Synthetic
  Mutation: D832A
  Promoter: PGK
  Cloning method: Gibson Cloning
  Sequencing primers: 5′ GGCATTCTGCACGCTTCAAAAGC; 3′ tagaaggcacagtcgagg
Terms and licenses: Academic/Nonprofit Terms; Industry Terms: Not Available to Industry
How to cite: pSLQ8636 PB-PGK-RR12EE345L-C term (406) dLbCpf1-N intein-pA was a gift from Stanley Qi (Addgene plasmid # 140223 ; http://n2t.net/addgene:140223 ; RRID:Addgene_140223)
