[The description below was written by a language model from this plasmid's Addgene catalogue record and pLannotate feature annotations shown in this document.]
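Description:
pSLQ8636 PB-PGK-RR12EE345L-C term (406) dLbCpf1-N intein-pA is a mammalian expression plasmid of about 7.3 kb built on a backbone recorded as "PB". That name suggests a piggyBac transposon vector, but the automated feature table does not annotate any transposon terminal repeats, so this cannot be confirmed from the record. It is propagated in E. coli through a high-copy ColE1/pUC-type origin with ampicillin selection (AmpR), and it carries typical cloning-vector remnants: an f1 origin, lac promoter/operator and lacZα fragments, and T7, T3 and SP6 phage promoters. No mammalian selection marker or reporter is annotated.

The payload is a single synthetic fusion ORF driven constitutively by the mouse PGK promoter and terminated by the bGH polyadenylation signal. It begins with a short segment that the annotation software matches to the rat bZIP factor Tef. This almost certainly corresponds to the engineered RR12EE345L leucine zipper named in the title, a heterodimerising coiled-coil domain. Next comes the C-terminal portion of Lachnospiraceae bacterium LbCpf1 (Cas12a), split at position 406 and carrying the D832A mutation that inactivates its nuclease. The ORF ends with the N-terminal half of a DnaE split intein, which the annotation matches to the Synechocystis sequence.

According to the stated purpose, this is one component of a three-way split dCas12a activator. The zipper is presumably meant to bring this fragment together with a partner carrying the complementary zipper. The N-intein would allow protein trans-splicing to a third piece bearing the matching C-intein. A functional activator therefore forms only when all the parts are co-expressed, which suits the system to multi-input sensing and signal integration in mammalian cells. The partner constructs are not described in this record.
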