Features (pLannotate 1.2.2; 17 found; start..end, strand, type, name):
     30..529     +  promoter       PGK promoter: mouse phosphoglycerate kinase 1 promoter
    552..674     +  CDS            Tef (fragment): TEF_RAT - Experimental evidence at protein level: Swiss-Prot protein existence level 1. Transcription factor that binds to and transactivates the TSHB promoter. Binds to a minimal DNA-binding sequence 5'- [TC][AG][AG]TTA[TC][AG]-3'. From Rattus norvegicus (Rat).
    729..3194    +  CDS            LbCpf1 (fragment): CRISPR-associated protein from Lachnospiraceae bacterium ND2006 (Zetsche et al., 2015)
   3237..3536    +  CDS            dnaE-N (fragment): DPO3A_SYNY3 - Experimental evidence at protein level: Swiss-Prot protein existence level 1. DNA polymerase III is a complex, multichain enzyme responsible for most of the replicative synthesis in bacteria. This DNA polymerase also exhibits 3' to 5' exonuclease activity. The alpha chain is the DNA polymerase (By similarity). From Synechocystis sp. (strain PCC 6803 / Kazusa).
   3564..3582    -  promoter       SP6 promoter: promoter for bacteriophage SP6 RNA polymerase
   3608..3832    +  polyA_signal   bGH poly(A) signal: bovine growth hormone polyadenylation signal
   4161..4179    -  promoter       T3 promoter: promoter for bacteriophage T3 RNA polymerase
   4224..4240    -  protein_bind   lac operator: The lac repressor binds to the lac operator to inhibit transcription in E. coli. This inhibition can be relieved by adding lactose or isopropyl-β-D-thiogalactopyranoside (IPTG). lac repressor encoded by lacI
   4248..4278    -  promoter       lac promoter: promoter for the E. coli lac operon
   4293..4314    -  protein_bind   CAP binding site: CAP binding activates transcription in the presence of cAMP. E. coli catabolite activator protein
   4327..4419    -  CDS            lacI (fragment): lac repressor; lacI; The lac repressor binds to the lac operator to inhibit transcription in E. coli. This inhibition can be relieved by adding lactose or isopropyl-β-D-thiogalactopyranoside (IPTG).
   4602..5190    -  rep_origin     ori: high-copy-number ColE1/pMB1/pBR322/pUC origin of replication
   5361..6221    -  CDS            AmpR: β-lactamase; bla; confers resistance to ampicillin, carbenicillin, and related antibiotics
   6222..6326    -  promoter       AmpR promoter: bla
   6379..6807    -  rep_origin     f1 ori (sequence partly withheld): f1 bacteriophage origin of replication; arrow indicates direction of (+) strand synthesis
   6812..6967    -  CDS            lacZα (fragment): LacZα fragment of β-galactosidase; lacZ fragment
   6975..6993    +  promoter       T7 promoter: promoter for bacteriophage T7 RNA polymerase
>Addgene plasmid #140223 | pSLQ8636 PB-PGK-RR12EE345L-C term (406) dLbCpf1-N intein-pA | addgene full sequence | sequence record 292003 | Addgene NGS Result
ACTAGAATGCTAGCATGGGCCCAGATCTCGGGTAGGGGAGGCGCTTTTCCCAAGGCAGTCTGGAGCATGC
GCTTTAGCAGCCCCGCTGGGCACTTGGCGCTACACAAGTGGCCTCTGGCCTCGCACACATTCCACATCCA
CCGGTAGGCGCCAACCGGCTCCGTTCTTTGGTGGCCCCTTCGCGCCACCTTCTACTCCTCCCCTAGTCAG
GAAGTTCCCCCCCGCCCCGCAGCTCGCGTCGTGCAGGACGTGACAAATGGAAGTAGCACGTCTCACTAGT
CTCGTGCAGATGGACAGCACCGCTGAGCAATGGAAGCGGGTAGGCCTTTGGGGCAGCGGCCAATAGCAGC
TTTGCTCCTTCGCTTTCTGGGCTCAGAGGCTGGGAAGGGGTGGGTCCGGGGGCGGGCTCAGGGGCGGGCT
CAGGGGCGGGGCGGGCGCCCGAAGGTCCTCCGGAGGCCCGGCATTCTGCACGCTTCAAAAGCGCACGTCT
GCCGCGCTGTTCTCCTCTTCCTCATCTCCGGGCCTTTCGAGAATTCGGTACCATGCTGGAGATCCGCGCC
GCCTTCCTGCGCCAGCGCAACACCGCCCTGCGCACCGAGGTGGCCGAGCTGGAGCAGGAGGTGCAGCGCC
TGGAGAACGAGGTGAGCCAGTACGAGACCCGCTACGGCCCCCTGGGCGGCGGCAAGGCTAGCGGAGGAGG
TGGTGGAGGTGGAGGTGGAGGTCATATGGATCTGTCTGTGGTGGAGAAGCTGAAGGAGATCATCATCCAG
AAGGTGGATGAGATCTACAAGGTGTATGGCTCCTCTGAGAAGCTGTTCGACGCCGATTTTGTGCTGGAGA
AGAGCCTGAAGAAGAACGACGCCGTGGTGGCCATCATGAAGGACCTGCTGGATTCTGTGAAGAGCTTCGA
GAATTACATCAAGGCCTTCTTTGGCGAGGGCAAGGAGACAAACAGGGACGAGTCCTTCTATGGCGATTTT
GTGCTGGCCTACGACATCCTGCTGAAGGTGGACCACATCTACGATGCCATCCGCAATTATGTGACCCAGA
AGCCCTACTCTAAGGATAAGTTCAAGCTGTATTTTCAGAACCCTCAGTTCATGGGCGGCTGGGACAAGGA
TAAGGAGACAGACTATCGGGCCACCATCCTGAGATACGGCTCCAAGTACTATCTGGCCATCATGGATAAG
AAGTACGCCAAGTGCCTGCAGAAGATCGACAAGGACGATGTGAACGGCAATTACGAGAAGATCAACTATA
AGCTGCTGCCCGGCCCTAATAAGATGCTGCCAAAGGTGTTCTTTTCTAAGAAGTGGATGGCCTACTATAA
CCCCAGCGAGGACATCCAGAAGATCTACAAGAATGGCACATTCAAGAAGGGCGATATGTTTAACCTGAAT
GACTGTCACAAGCTGATCGACTTCTTTAAGGATAGCATCTCCCGGTATCCAAAGTGGTCCAATGCCTACG
ATTTCAACTTTTCTGAGACAGAGAAGTATAAGGACATCGCCGGCTTTTACAGAGAGGTGGAGGAGCAGGG
CTATAAGGTGAGCTTCGAGTCTGCCAGCAAGAAGGAGGTGGATAAGCTGGTGGAGGAGGGCAAGCTGTAT
ATGTTCCAGATCTATAACAAGGACTTTTCCGATAAGTCTCACGGCACACCCAATCTGCACACCATGTACT
TCAAGCTGCTGTTTGACGAGAACAATCACGGACAGATCAGGCTGAGCGGAGGAGCAGAGCTGTTCATGAG
GCGCGCCTCCCTGAAGAAGGAGGAGCTGGTGGTGCACCCAGCCAACTCCCCTATCGCCAACAAGAATCCA
GATAATCCCAAGAAAACCACAACCCTGTCCTACGACGTGTATAAGGATAAGAGGTTTTCTGAGGACCAGT
ACGAGCTGCACATCCCAATCGCCATCAATAAGTGCCCCAAGAACATCTTCAAGATCAATACAGAGGTGCG
CGTGCTGCTGAAGCACGACGATAACCCCTATGTGATCGGCATCGCCAGGGGCGAGCGCAATCTGCTGTAT
ATCGTGGTGGTGGACGGCAAGGGCAACATCGTGGAGCAGTATTCCCTGAACGAGATCATCAACAACTTCA
ACGGCATCAGGATCAAGACAGATTACCACTCTCTGCTGGACAAGAAGGAGAAGGAGAGGTTCGAGGCCCG
CCAGAACTGGACCTCCATCGAGAATATCAAGGAGCTGAAGGCCGGCTATATCTCTCAGGTGGTGCACAAG
ATCTGCGAGCTGGTGGAGAAGTACGATGCCGTGATCGCCCTGGAGGACCTGAACTCTGGCTTTAAGAATA
GCCGCGTGAAGGTGGAGAAGCAGGTGTATCAGAAGTTCGAGAAGATGCTGATCGATAAGCTGAACTACAT
GGTGGACAAGAAGTCTAATCCTTGTGCAACAGGCGGCGCCCTGAAGGGCTATCAGATCACCAATAAGTTC
GAGAGCTTTAAGTCCATGTCTACCCAGAACGGCTTCATCTTTTACATCCCTGCCTGGCTGACATCCAAGA
TCGATCCATCTACCGGCTTTGTGAACCTGCTGAAAACCAAGTATACCAGCATCGCCGATTCCAAGAAGTT
CATCAGCTCCTTTGACAGGATCATGTACGTGCCCGAGGAGGATCTGTTCGAGTTTGCCCTGGACTATAAG
AACTTCTCTCGCACAGACGCCGATTACATCAAGAAGTGGAAGCTGTACTCCTACGGCAACCGGATCAGAA
TCTTCCGGAATCCTAAGAAGAACAACGTGTTCGACTGGGAGGAGGTGTGCCTGACCAGCGCCTATAAGGA
GCTGTTCAACAAGTACGGCATCAATTATCAGCAGGGCGATATCAGAGCCCTGCTGTGCGAGCAGTCCGAC
AAGGCCTTCTACTCTAGCTTTATGGCCCTGATGAGCCTGATGCTGCAGATGCGGAACAGCATCACAGGCC
GCACCGACGTGGATTTTCTGATCAGCCCTGTGAAGAACTCCGACGGCATCTTCTACGATAGCCGGAACTA
TGAGGCCCAGGAGAATGCCATCCTGCCAAAGAACGCCGACGCCAATGGCGCCTATAACATCGCCAGAAAG
GTGCTGTGGGCCATCGGCCAGTTCAAGAAGGCCGAGGACGAGAAGCTGGATAAGGTGAAGATCGCCATCT
CTAACAAGGAGTGGCTGGAGTACGCCCAGACCAGCGTGAAGCACGGATCCTATCCCTATGACGTGCCCGA
TTATGCCAGCCTGGGCTGTCTGTCATACGAAACTGAGATACTGACGGTGGAATATGGTCTCCTTCCTATT
GGGAAAATAGTGGAAAAGAGGATCGAGTGTACGGTTTACTCAGTGGACAACAATGGGAATATCTATACGC
AACCTGTCGCTCAGTGGCATGATCGAGGGGAACAGGAGGTGTTTGAGTACTGTTTGGAGGACGGTTCTCT
TATTCGGGCTACTAAGGACCACAAGTTTATGACAGTTGATGGTCAGATGTTGCCCATCGACGAGATATTT
GAGCGGGAACTCGATTTGATGCGGGTTGATAATCTGCCGAATTAACTCGAGAGAGGGCCCTATTCTATAG
TGTCACCTAAATGCTAGAGCTCGCTGATCAGCCTCGACTGTGCCTTCTAGTTGCCAGCCATCTGTTGTTT
GCCCCTCCCCCGTGCCTTCCTTGACCCTGGAAGGTGCCACTCCCACTGTCCTTTCCTAATAAAATGAGGA
AATTGCATCGCATTGTCTGAGTAGGTGTCATTCTATTCTGGGGGGTGGGGTGGGGCAGGACAGCAAGGGG
GAGGATTGGGAAGACAATAGCAGGCATGCTGGGGATGCGGTGGGCTCTATGGCTTCTGAGGTCGAGGCGG
CCGCTGATCACAATTGTCTAGTTAAAAGTTTTGTTACTTTATAGAAGAAATTTTGAGTTTTTGTTTTTTT
TTAATAAATAAATAAACATAAATAAATTGTTTGTTGAATTTATTATTAGTATGTAAGTGTAAATATAATA
AAACTTAATATCTATTCAAATTAATAAATAAACCTCGATATACAGACCGATAAAACACATGCGTCAATTT
TACGCATGATTATCTTTAACGTACGTCACAATATGATTATCTTTCTAGGGTTAATCTAGTATACGCGTAT
GCGGCCGCTTAATTAATCCAGCTTTTGTTCCCTTTAGTGAGGGTTAATTGCGCGCTTGGCGTAATCATGG
TCATAGCTGTTTCCTGTGTGAAATTGTTATCCGCTCACAATTCCACACAACATACGAGCCGGAAGCATAA
AGTGTAAAGCCTGGGGTGCCTAATGAGTGAGCTAACTCACATTAATTGCGTTGCGCTCACTGCCCGCTTT
CCAGTCGGGAAACCTGTCGTGCCAGCTGCATTAATGAATCGGCCAACGCGCGGGGAGAGGCGGTTTGCGT
ATTGGGCGCTCTTCCGCTTCCTCGCTCACTGACTCGCTGCGCTCGGTCGTTCGGCTGCGGCGAGCGGTAT
CAGCTCACTCAAAGGCGGTAATACGGTTATCCACAGAATCAGGGGATAACGCAGGAAAGAACATGTGAGC
AAAAGGCCAGCAAAAGGCCAGGAACCGTAAAAAGGCCGCGTTGCTGGCGTTTTTCCATAGGCTCCGCCCC
CCTGACGAGCATCACAAAAATCGACGCTCAAGTCAGAGGTGGCGAAACCCGACAGGACTATAAAGATACC
AGGCGTTTCCCCCTGGAAGCTCCCTCGTGCGCTCTCCTGTTCCGACCCTGCCGCTTACCGGATACCTGTC
CGCCTTTCTCCCTTCGGGAAGCGTGGCGCTTTCTCATAGCTCACGCTGTAGGTATCTCAGTTCGGTGTAG
GTCGTTCGCTCCAAGCTGGGCTGTGTGCACGAACCCCCCGTTCAGCCCGACCGCTGCGCCTTATCCGGTA
ACTATCGTCTTGAGTCCAACCCGGTAAGACACGACTTATCGCCACTGGCAGCAGCCACTGGTAACAGGAT
TAGCAGAGCGAGGTATGTAGGCGGTGCTACAGAGTTCTTGAAGTGGTGGCCTAACTACGGCTACACTAGA
AGAACAGTATTTGGTATCTGCGCTCTGCTGAAGCCAGTTACCTTCGGAAAAAGAGTTGGTAGCTCTTGAT
CCGGCAAACAAACCACCGCTGGTAGCGGTGGTTTTTTTGTTTGCAAGCAGCAGATTACGCGCAGAAAAAA
AGGATCTCAAGAAGATCCTTTGATCTTTTCTACGGGGTCTGACGCTCAGTGGAACGAAAACTCACGTTAA
GGGATTTTGGTCATGAGATTATCAAAAAGGATCTTCACCTAGATCCTTTTAAATTAAAAATGAAGTTTTA
AATCAATCTAAAGTATATATGAGTAAACTTGGTCTGACAGTTACCAATGCTTAATCAGTGAGGCACCTAT
CTCAGCGATCTGTCTATTTCGTTCATCCATAGTTGCCTGACTCCCCGTCGTGTAGATAACTACGATACGG
GAGGGCTTACCATCTGGCCCCAGTGCTGCAATGATACCGCGAGACCCACGCTCACCGGCTCCAGATTTAT
CAGCAATAAACCAGCCAGCCGGAAGGGCCGAGCGCAGAAGTGGTCCTGCAACTTTATCCGCCTCCATCCA
GTCTATTAATTGTTGCCGGGAAGCTAGAGTAAGTAGTTCGCCAGTTAATAGTTTGCGCAACGTTGTTGCC
ATTGCTACAGGCATCGTGGTGTCACGCTCGTCGTTTGGTATGGCTTCATTCAGCTCCGGTTCCCAACGAT
CAAGGCGAGTTACATGATCCCCCATGTTGTGCAAAAAAGCGGTTAGCTCCTTCGGTCCTCCGATCGTTGT
CAGAAGTAAGTTGGCCGCAGTGTTATCACTCATGGTTATGGCAGCACTGCATAATTCTCTTACTGTCATG
CCATCCGTAAGATGCTTTTCTGTGACTGGTGAGTACTCAACCAAGTCATTCTGAGAATAGTGTATGCGGC
GACCGAGTTGCTCTTGCCCGGCGTCAATACGGGATAATACCGCGCCACATAGCAGAACTTTAAAAGTGCT
CATCATTGGAAAACGTTCTTCGGGGCGAAAACTCTCAAGGATCTTACCGCTGTTGAGATCCAGTTCGATG
TAACCCACTCGTGCACCCAACTGATCTTCAGCATCTTTTACTTTCACCAGCGTTTCTGGGTGAGCAAAAA
CAGGAAGGCAAAATGCCGCAAAAAAGGGAATAAGGGCGACACGGAAATGTTGAATACTCATACTCTTCCT
TTTTCAATATTATTGAAGCATTTATCAGGGTTATTGTCTCATGAGCGGATACATATTTGAATGTATTTAG
AAAAATAAACAAATAGGGGTTCCGCGCACATTTCCCCGAAAAGTGCCACCTAAATTGTAAGCGTTAATAT
TTTGTTAAAATTCGCGTTAAATTTTTGTTAAATCAGCTCATTTTTTAACCAATAGGCCGAAATCGGCAAA
ATCCCTTATAAATCAAAAGAATAGACCGAGATAGGGT
[37 nt withheld, positions 6478-6514]
AAAGAACGTGGACTCCAACGTCAAAGG
[49 nt withheld, positions 6542-6590]
T
[91 nt withheld, positions 6592-6682]
G
[124 nt withheld, positions 6684-6807]
CCCATTCGCCATTCAGGCTGCGCAACTGTTGGGAAGGGCGATCGGTGCGGGCCTCTTCGCTATTACGCCA
GCTGGCGAAAGGGGGATGTGCTGCAAGGCGATTAAGTTGGGTAACGCCAGGGTTTTCCCAGTCACGACGT
TGTAAAACGACGGCCAGTGAGCGCGCGTAATACGACTCACTATAGGGCGAATTGGGGCGCGCCATTCTAG
ATTAACCCTAGAAAGATAGTCTGCGTAAAATTGACGCATGCATTCTTGAAATATTGCTCTCTCTTTCTAA
ATAGCGCGAATCCGTCGCTGTGCATTTAGGACATCTCAGTCGCCGCTTGGAGCTCCCGTGAGGCGTGCTT
GTCAATGCGGTAAGTGTCACTGATTTTGAACTATAACGACCGCGTGAGTCAAAATGACGCATGATTATCT
TTTACGTGACTTTTAAGATTTAACTCATACGATAATTATATTGTTATTTCATGTTCTACTTACGTGATAA
CTTATTATATATATATTTTCTTGTTATAGATATCA
